Addgene plasmid #64768: pVM013
Purpose: Recombination-Induced Tag Exchange (RITE) Cassette, T7 to an HA-GFP tag, Hygro selection
Depositing lab: Fred van Leeuwen. Depositing organization: Netherlands Cancer Institute. Publication: Spatiotemporal analysis of organelle and macromolecular complex inheritance. Menendez-Benito V, van Deventer SJ, Jimenez-Garcia V, Roy-Luzarraga M, van Leeuwen F, Neefjes J. Proc Natl Acad Sci U S A. 2013 Jan 2;110(1):175-80. doi: 10.1073/pnas.1207424110. Epub 2012 Dec 17. PubMed 23248297.
Backbone
  Vector backbone: unknown
  Vector type: RITE cassette
Growth in bacteria
  Bacterial resistance: Ampicillin, 100 μg/mL
  Growth temperature: 37°C
  Growth strain: DH5alpha
  Copy number: Unknown
Gene/Insert
  Gene/Insert name: RITE cassette
  Species: Synthetic
  Promoter: none
  Cloning method: Unknown
  Sequencing primers: 5′ M13-F20; 3′ M13R
Terms and licenses: Academic/Nonprofit Terms; Industry Terms: Not Available to Industry
How to cite: pVM013 was a gift from Fred van Leeuwen (Addgene plasmid # 64768 ; http://n2t.net/addgene:64768 ; RRID:Addgene_64768)
