[The description below was written by a language model from this plasmid's Addgene catalogue record and pLannotate feature annotations shown in this document.]
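Description:
pVM013 is a 6,069-nt bacterial template plasmid carrying a Recombination-Induced Tag Exchange (RITE) cassette for epitope-tag switching in budding yeast. The catalogue lists the backbone as unknown, but the annotated features (f1 ori, lacZα fragment, flanking T7 and T3 promoters, lac promoter/operator, M13 sequencing primer sites) resemble a pBluescript-type cloning vector. It is propagated in E. coli through a high-copy ColE1/pUC origin with ampicillin selection (AmpR). No yeast origin of replication or centromere is annotated, consistent with a plasmid that serves as a source of the cassette for genomic integration rather than as an episomal yeast vector.

The cassette has no promoter of its own, as it is designed to be fused in frame to the 3' end of an endogenous gene and expressed from that gene's native promoter. In order, it comprises a loxP site, a T7 epitope tag, the ADH1 terminator, an hphMX6 hygromycin-resistance marker (in reverse orientation, with the Ashbya gossypii TEF terminator), a second loxP site in the same orientation as the first, an HA tag (annotated as a partial 3xHA match), and yeast-enhanced GFP. Before recombination, the tagged protein carries the T7 tag and transcription ends at the ADH1 terminator, while hygromycin selects for integrants. Cre-mediated recombination between the two loxP sites excises the T7 tag, terminator and marker, so that protein made afterwards carries HA-GFP instead. This permanent genetic switch distinguishes old from newly synthesised protein. The associated study applied it to following the inheritance of organelles and macromolecular complexes in space and time.
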