Features (pLannotate 1.2.2; 23 found; start..end, strand, type, name):
     15..470     -  rep_origin     f1 ori (sequence partly withheld): f1 bacteriophage origin of replication; arrow indicates direction of (+) strand synthesis
    478..635     -  CDS            lacZα (fragment): LacZα fragment of β-galactosidase; lacZ fragment
    638..656     +  promoter       T7 promoter: promoter for bacteriophage T7 RNA polymerase
    710..743     -  protein_bind   loxP: Cre-mediated recombination occurs in the 8-bp core sequence (GCATACAT). Cre recombinase
    752..784     +  CDS            T7 tag (gene 10 leader): leader peptide from bacteriophage T7 gene 10 promotes efficient translation in E. coli
    805..992     +  terminator     ADH1 terminator: S. cerevisiae ADH1; transcription terminator for the S. cerevisiae alcohol dehydrogenase 1 (ADH1) gene
   1027..1048    +  misc_feature   bom (fragment): basis of mobility region from pBR322
   1111..1308    -  terminator     TEF terminator: Ashbya gossypii TEF terminator
   1111..2686    -  gene           hphMX6: yeast selectable marker conferring hygromycin resistance
   2751..2774    +  misc_feature   bom (fragment): basis of mobility region from pBR322
   2781..2814    -  protein_bind   loxP: Cre-mediated recombination occurs in the 8-bp core sequence (GCATACAT). Cre recombinase
   2823..2849    +  CDS            3xHA (fragment): three tandem HA epitope tags
   2856..3572    +  CDS            yeGFP: yeast-enhanced green fluorescent protein codons optimized for translation in S. cerevisiae and C. albicans
   3587..3605    -  promoter       T3 promoter: promoter for bacteriophage T3 RNA polymerase
   3650..3666    -  protein_bind   lac operator: The lac repressor binds to the lac operator to inhibit transcription in E. coli. This inhibition can be relieved by adding lactose or isopropyl-β-D-thiogalactopyranoside (IPTG). lac repressor encoded by lacI
   3674..3704    -  promoter       lac promoter: promoter for the E. coli lac operon
   3719..3740    -  protein_bind   CAP binding site: CAP binding activates transcription in the presence of cAMP. E. coli catabolite activator protein
   3753..3845    -  CDS            lacI (fragment): lac repressor; lacI; The lac repressor binds to the lac operator to inhibit transcription in E. coli. This inhibition can be relieved by adding lactose or isopropyl-β-D-thiogalactopyranoside (IPTG).
   4028..4616    -  rep_origin     ori: high-copy-number ColE1/pMB1/pBR322/pUC origin of replication
   4787..5647    -  CDS            AmpR: β-lactamase; bla; confers resistance to ampicillin, carbenicillin, and related antibiotics
   5648..5752    -  promoter       AmpR promoter: bla
   5847..5882    +  CDS            rop (fragment): Rop protein, which maintains plasmids at low copy number; rop
   5984..14      +  misc_feature   bom (fragment) (across the origin): basis of mobility region from pBR322
>Addgene plasmid #64768 | pVM013 | depositor full sequence | sequence record 109185 | Full Sequence
AATACCGCATCAGGAAATTGTAAACGTTAATATTTTGTTAAAATTCGCGTTAAATTTTTGTTAAATCAGC
TCATTTTTTAACCAATAGGCCGAAATCGGCAAAATCCCTTATAAATCAAAAGAATAGACCGAGATAGGGT
[37 nt withheld, positions 141-177]
AAAGAACGTGGACTCCAACGTCAAAGG
[49 nt withheld, positions 205-253]
T
[91 nt withheld, positions 255-345]
G
[124 nt withheld, positions 347-470]
CGCGCCATTCGCCATTCAGGCTGCGCAACTGTTGGGAAGGGCGATCGGTGCGGGCCTCTTCGCTATTACG
CCAGCTGGCGAAAGGGGGATGTGCTGCAAGGCGATTAAGTTGGGTAACGCCAGGGTTTTCCCAGTCACGA
CGTTGTAAAACGACGGCCAGTGAATTGTAATACGACTCACTATAGGGCGAATTGGGCCCAATGCATTGGC
GCCGCGGCCGCGGTGGATCTGGTGGATCTATAACTTCGTATAATGTATGCTATACGAAGTTATCAGGTAC
CATGGCAAGCATGACTGGTGGACAGCAAATGGGTACTAGTTAACTTCTAAATAAGCGAATTTCTTATGAT
TTATGATTTTTATTATTAAATAAGTTATAAAAAAAATAAGTGTATACAAATTTTAAAGTGACTCTTAGGT
TTTAAAACGAAAATTCTTATTCTTGAGTAACTCTTTCCTGTAGGTCAGGTTGCTTTCTCAGGTATAGTAT
GAGGTCGCTCTTATTGACCACACCTCTACCGGCAGATCCGCTAGGGATAACAGGGTAAGGATCCGCATTG
TACTGAGAGTGCACCATAATCATCGATGAATTCGAGCTCGTTTTCGACACTGGATGGCGGCGTTAGTATC
GAATCGACAGCAGTATAGCGACCAGCATTCACATACGATTGACGCATGATATTACTTTCTGCGCACTTAA
CTTCGCATCTGGGCAGATGATGTCGAGGCGAAAAAAAATATAAATCACGCTAACATTTGATTAAAATAGA
ACAACTACAATATAAAAAAACTATACAAATGACAAGTTCTTGAAAACAAGAATCTTTTTATTGTCAGTAC
TGATTATTCCTTTGCCCTCGGACGAGTGCTGGGGCGTCGGTTTCCACTATCGGCGAGTACTTCTACACAG
CCATCGGTCCAGACGGCCGCGCTTCTGCGGGCGATTTGTGTACGCCCGACAGTCCCGGCTCCGGATCGGA
CGATTGCGTCGCATCGACCCTGCGCCCAAGCTGCATCATCGAAATTGCCGTCAACCAAGCTCTGATAGAG
TTGGTCAAGACCAATGCGGAGCATATACGCCCGGAGCCGCGGCGATCCTGCAAGCTCCGGATGCCTCCGC
TCGAAGTAGCGCGTCTGCTGCTCCATACAAGCCAACCACGGCCTCCAGAAGAAGATGTTGGCGACCTCGT
ATTGGGAATCCCCGAACATCGCCTCGCTCCAGTCAATGACCGCTGTTATGCGGCCATTGTCCGTCAGGAC
ATTGTTGGAGCCGAAATCCGCGTGCACGAGGTGCCGGACTTCGGGGCAGTCCTCGGCCCAAAGCATCAGC
TCATCGAGAGCCTGCGCGACGGACGCACTGACGGTGTCGTCCATCACAGTTTGCCAGTGATACACATGGG
GATCAGCAATCGCGCATATGAAATCACGCCATGTAGTGTATTGACCGATTCCTTGCGGTCCGAATGGGCC
GAACCCGCTCGTCTGGCTAAGATCGGCCGCAGCGATCGCATCCATGGCCTCCGCGACCGGCTGCAGAACA
GCGGGCAGTTCGGTTTCAGGCAGGTCTTGCAACGTGACACCCTGTGCACGGCGGGAGATGCAATAGGTCA
GGCTCTCGCTGAATTCCCCAATGTCAAGCACTTCCGGAATCGGGAGCGCGGCCGATGCAAAGTGCCGATA
AACATAACGATCTTTGTAGAAACCATCGGCGCAGCTATTTACCCGCAGGACATATCCACGCCCTCCTACA
TCGAAGCTGAAAGCACGAGATTCTTCGCCCTCCGAGAGCTGCATCAGGTCGGAGACGCTGTCGAACTTTT
CGATCAGAAACTTCTCGACAGACGTCGCGGTGAGTTCAGGCTTTTTACCCATGGTTGTTTATGTTCGGAT
GTGATGTGAGAACTGTATCCTAGCAAGATTTTAAAAGGAAGTATATGAAAGAAGAACCTCAGTGGCAAAT
CCTAACCTTTTATATTTCTCTACAGGGGCGCGGCGTGGGGACAATTCAACGCGTCTGTGAGGGGAGCGTT
TCCCTGCTCGCAGGTCCGCAGCGAGGAGCCGTAATTTTTGCTTCGCGCCGTGCGGCCATCAAAATGTATG
GATGCAAATGATTATACATGGGGATGTATGGGCTAAATGTACGGGCGACAGTCACATCATGCCCCTGAGC
TGCGCACGTCAAGACTGTCAAGGAGGGTATTCTGGGCCTCCATGTCGCTGGCCGGGTGACCCGGCGGGGA
CGAGGCAAGCTAAACAGATCTGGCGCGCCTTAATTAACCCTATGCGGTGTGAAATACCGCACAGTCTAGA
ATAACTTCGTATAATGTATGCTATACGAAGTTATCAGTCGACTACCCATACGATGTTCCTGACTATGCGT
GTACAATGTCTAAAGGTGAAGAATTATTCACTGGTGTTGTCCCAATTTTGGTTGAATTAGATGGTGATGT
TAATGGTCACAAATTTTCTGTCTCCGGTGAAGGTGAAGGTGATGCTACTTACGGTAAATTGACCTTAAAA
TTTATTTGTACTACTGGTAAATTGCCAGTTCCATGGCCAACCTTAGTCACTACTTTAACTTATGGTGTTC
AATGTTTTTCTAGATACCCAGATCATATGAAACAACATGACTTTTTCAAGTCTGCCATGCCAGAAGGTTA
TGTTCAAGAAAGAACTATTTTTTTCAAAGATGACGGTAACTACAAGACCAGAGCTGAAGTCAAGTTTGAA
GGTGATACCTTAGTTAATAGAATCGAATTAAAAGGTATTGATTTTAAAGAAGATGGTAACATTTTAGGTC
ACAAATTGGAATACAACTATAACTCTCACAATGTTTACATCATGGCTGACAAACAAAAGAATGGTATCAA
AGTTAACTTCAAAATTAGACACAACATTGAAGATGGTTCTGTTCAATTAGCTGACCATTATCAACAAAAT
ACTCCAATTGGTGATGGTCCAGTCTTGTTACCAGACAACCATTACTTATCCACTCAATCTGCCTTATCCA
AAGATCCAAACGAAAAGAGAGACCACATGGTCTTGTTAGAATTTGTTACTGCTGCTGGTATTACCCATGG
TATGGATGAATTGTATAAATAAAAAAGCTTTTGTTCCCTTTAGTGAGGGTTAATTCCGAGCTTGGCGTAA
TCATGGTCATAGCTGTTTCCTGTGTGAAATTGTTATCCGCTCACAATTCCACACAACATACGAGCCGGAA
GCATAAAGTGTAAAGCCTGGGGTGCCTAATGAGTGAGCTAACTCACATTAATTGCGTTGCGCTCACTGCC
CGCTTTCCAGTCGGGAAACCTGTCGTGCCAGCTGCATTAATGAATCGGCCAACGCGCGGGGAGAGGCGGT
TTGCGTATTGGGCGCTCTTCCGCTTCCTCGCTCACTGACTCGCTGCGCTCGGTCGTTCGGCTGCGGCGAG
CGGTATCAGCTCACTCAAAGGCGGTAATACGGTTATCCACAGAATCAGGGGATAACGCAGGAAAGAACAT
GTGAGCAAAAGGCCAGCAAAAGGCCAGGAACCGTAAAAAGGCCGCGTTGCTGGCGTTTTTCCATAGGCTC
CGCCCCCCTGACGAGCATCACAAAAATCGACGCTCAAGTCAGAGGTGGCGAAACCCGACAGGACTATAAA
GATACCAGGCGTTTCCCCCTGGAAGCTCCCTCGTGCGCTCTCCTGTTCCGACCCTGCCGCTTACCGGATA
CCTGTCCGCCTTTCTCCCTTCGGGAAGCGTGGCGCTTTCTCATAGCTCACGCTGTAGGTATCTCAGTTCG
GTGTAGGTCGTTCGCTCCAAGCTGGGCTGTGTGCACGAACCCCCCGTTCAGCCCGACCGCTGCGCCTTAT
CCGGTAACTATCGTCTTGAGTCCAACCCGGTAAGACACGACTTATCGCCACTGGCAGCAGCCACTGGTAA
CAGGATTAGCAGAGCGAGGTATGTAGGCGGTGCTACAGAGTTCTTGAAGTGGTGGCCTAACTACGGCTAC
ACTAGAAGGACAGTATTTGGTATCTGCGCTCTGCTGAAGCCAGTTACCTTCGGAAAAAGAGTTGGTAGCT
CTTGATCCGGCAAACAAACCACCGCTGGTAGCGGTGGTTTTTTTGTTTGCAAGCAGCAGATTACGCGCAG
AAAAAAAGGATCTCAAGAAGATCCTTTGATCTTTTCTACGGGGTCTGACGCTCAGTGGAACGAAAACTCA
CGTTAAGGGATTTTGGTCATGAGATTATCAAAAAGGATCTTCACCTAGATCCTTTTAAATTAAAAATGAA
GTTTTAAATCAATCTAAAGTATATATGAGTAAACTTGGTCTGACAGTTACCAATGCTTAATCAGTGAGGC
ACCTATCTCAGCGATCTGTCTATTTCGTTCATCCATAGTTGCCTGACTCCCCGTCGTGTAGATAACTACG
ATACGGGAGGGCTTACCATCTGGCCCCAGTGCTGCAATGATACCGCGAGACCCACGCTCACCGGCTCCAG
ATTTATCAGCAATAAACCAGCCAGCCGGAAGGGCCGAGCGCAGAAGTGGTCCTGCAACTTTATCCGCCTC
CATCCAGTCTATTAATTGTTGCCGGGAAGCTAGAGTAAGTAGTTCGCCAGTTAATAGTTTGCGCAACGTT
GTTGCCATTGCTACAGGCATCGTGGTGTCACGCTCGTCGTTTGGTATGGCTTCATTCAGCTCCGGTTCCC
AACGATCAAGGCGAGTTACATGATCCCCCATGTTGTGCAAAAAAGCGGTTAGCTCCTTCGGTCCTCCGAT
CGTTGTCAGAAGTAAGTTGGCCGCAGTGTTATCACTCATGGTTATGGCAGCACTGCATAATTCTCTTACT
GTCATGCCATCCGTAAGATGCTTTTCTGTGACTGGTGAGTACTCAACCAAGTCATTCTGAGAATAGTGTA
TGCGGCGACCGAGTTGCTCTTGCCCGGCGTCAATACGGGATAATACCGCGCCACATAGCAGAACTTTAAA
AGTGCTCATCATTGGAAAACGTTCTTCGGGGCGAAAACTCTCAAGGATCTTACCGCTGTTGAGATCCAGT
TCGATGTAACCCACTCGTGCACCCAACTGATCTTCAGCATCTTTTACTTTCACCAGCGTTTCTGGGTGAG
CAAAAACAGGAAGGCAAAATGCCGCAAAAAAGGGAATAAGGGCGACACGGAAATGTTGAATACTCATACT
CTTCCTTTTTCAATATTATTGAAGCATTTATCAGGGTTATTGTCTCATGAGCGGATACATATTTGAATGT
ATTTAGAAAAATAAACAAATAGGGGTTCCGCGCACATTTCCCCGAAAAGTGCCACCTGACGTCTAAGAAA
CCATTATTATCATGACATTAACCTATAAAAATAGGCGTATCACGAGGCCCTTTCGTCTCGCGCGTTTCGG
TGATGACGGTGAAAACCTCTGACACATGCAGCTCCCGGAGACGGTCACAGCTTGTCTGTAAGCGGATGCC
GGGAGCAGACAAGCCCGTCAGGGCGCGTCAGCGGGTGTTGGCGGGTGTCGGGGCTGGCTTAACTATGCGG
CATCAGAGCAGATTGTACTGAGAGTGCACCATATGCGGTGTGAAATACCGCACAGATGCGTAAGGAGAA
