>Addgene plasmid #64768 | pVM013 | addgene partial sequence | sequence record 113014 | M13pUC-Fwd 5'-CCCAGTCACGACGTTGTAAAACG-3'
ACTCACTATAGGGCGAATTGGGCCCAATGCATTGGCGCCGCGGCCGCGGTGGATCTGGTGGATCTATAAC
TTCGTATAATGTATGCTATACGAAGTTATCAGGTACCATGGCAAGCATGACTGGTGGACAGCAAATGGGT
ACTAGTTAACTTCTAAATAAGCGAATTTCTTATGATTTATGATTTTTATTATTAAATAAGTTATAAAAAA
AATAAGTGTATACAAATTTTAAAGTGACTCTTAGGTTTTAAAACGAAAATTCTTATTCTTGAGTAACTCT
TTCCTGTAGGTCAGGTTGCTTTCTCAGGTATAGTATGAGGTCGCTCTTATTGACCACACCTCTACCGGCA
GATCCGCTAGGGATAACAGGGTAAGGATCCGCATTGTACTGAGAGTGCACCATAATCATCGATGAATTCG
AGCTCGTTTTCGACACTGGATGGCGGCGTTAGTATCGAATCGACAGCAGTATAGCGACCAGCATTCACAT
ACGATTGACGCATGATATTACTTTCTGCGCACTTAACTTCGCATCTGGGCAGATGATGTCGAGGCGAAAA
AAAATATAAATCACGCTAACATTTGATTAAAATAGAACAACTACAATATAAAAAAACTATACAAATGACA
AGTTCTTGAAAACAAGAATCTTTTTATTGTCAGTACTGATTATTCCTTTGCCCTCGGACGAGTGCTGGGG
CGTCGGTTTCCACTATCGGCGAGTACTTCTACACAGCCATCGGTCCAGACGGCCGCGCTTCTGCGGGCGA
TTTGTGTACGCCCGACAGTCCCGGCTCCGGATCGGACGATTGCGTCGCATCGACCCTGCGCCCAAGCTGC
ATCATCGAAATTGCCGTCAACCAAGCTCTGATAGAGTTGGTCAAGACCAATGCGGAGCATATACGCCCGG
AGCCGCGGCGATCCTGCAAGCTCCGGATGCCTCCGCTCGAA
