>Addgene plasmid #64768 | pVM013 | addgene partial sequence | sequence record 113016 | GFP-R 5'-CCATCTAATTCAACAAGAATTGGGACAAC-3'
ACATTGTACACGCATAGTCAGGAACATCGTATGGGTAGTCGACTGATAACTTCGTATAGCATACATTATA
CGAAGTTATTCTAGACTGTGCGGTATTTCACACCGCATAGGGTTAATTAAGGCGCGCCAGATCTGTTTAG
CTTGCCTCGTCCCCGCCGGGTCACCCGGCCAGCGACATGGAGGCCCAGAATACCCTCCTTGACAGTCTTG
ACGTGCGCAGCTCAGGGGCATGATGTGACTGTCGCCCGTACATTTAGCCCATACATCCCCATGTATAATC
ATTTGCATCCATACATTTTGATGGCCGCACGGCGCGAAGCAAAAATTACGGCTCCTCGCTGCGGACCTGC
GAGCAGGGAAACGCTCCCCTCACAGACGCGTTGAATTGTCCCCACGCCGCGCCCCTGTAGAGAAATATAA
AAGGTTAGGATTTGCCACTGAGGTTCTTCTTTCATATACTTCCTTTTAAAATCTTGCTAGGATACAGTTC
TCACATCACATCCGAACATAAACAACCATGGGTAAAAAGCCTGAACTCACCGCGACGTCTGTCGAGAAGT
TTCTGATCGAAAAGTTCGACAGCGTCTCCGACCTGATGCAGCTCTCGGAGGGCGAAGAATCTCGTGCTTT
CAGCTTCGATGTAGGAGGGCGTGGATATGTCCTGCGGGTAAATAGCTGCGCCGATGGTTTCTACAAAGAT
CGTTATGTTTATCGGCACTTTGCATCGGCCGCGCTCCCGATTCCGGAAGTGCTTGACATTGGGGAATTCA
GCGAGAGCCTGACCTATTGCATCTCCCGCCGTGCACAGGGTGTCACGTTGCAAGACCTGCCTGAAACCGA
ACTGCCCGCTGTTCTGCAGCCGGTCGCGGAGGCCATGGATGCGATCGCTGCGGCCGATCTTAGCCAGACG
AGCGGGTTCGGCCCATTCGGACCGCAAGGAATCGGTCAATACACTACATGGCGTGATTTCATATGCGCGA
TTGCTGATCCCCATGTGTATCACTGGCAAACTGTGATGGACGACACCGTCAGTGCGTCCGTC
