>Addgene plasmid #64768 | pVM013 | addgene partial sequence | sequence record 113017 | M13pUC-Rev 5'-AGCGGATAACAATTTCACACAGG-3'
AGCTCGGAATTAACCCTCACTAAAGGGAACAAAAGCTTTTTTATTTATACAATTCATCCATACCATGGGT
AATACCAGCAGCAGTAACAAATTCTAACAAGACCATGTGGTCTCTCTTTTCGTTTGGATCTTTGGATAAG
GCAGATTGAGTGGATAAGTAATGGTTGTCTGGTAACAAGACTGGACCATCACCAATTGGAGTATTTTGTT
GATAATGGTCAGCTAATTGAACAGAACCATCTTCAATGTTGTGTCTAATTTTGAAGTTAACTTTGATACC
ATTCTTTTGTTTGTCAGCCATGATGTAAACATTGTGAGAGTTATAGTTGTATTCCAATTTGTGACCTAAA
ATGTTACCATCTTCTTTAAAATCAATACCTTTTAATTCGATTCTATTAACTAAGGTATCACCTTCAAACT
TGACTTCAGCTCTGGTCTTGTAGTTACCGTCATCTTTGAAAAAAATAGTTCTTTCTTGAACATAACCTTC
TGGCATGGCAGACTTGAAAAAGTCATGTTGTTTCATATGATCTGGGTATCTAGAAAAACATTGAACACCA
TAAGTTAAAGTAGTGACTAAGGTTGGCCATGGAACTGGCAATTTACCAGTAGTACAAATAAATTTTAAGG
TCAATTTACCGTAAGTAGCATCACCTTCACCTTCACCGGAGACAGAAAATTTGTGACCATTAACATCACC
ATCTAATTCAACCAAAATTGGGACAACACCAGTGAATAATTCTTCACCTTTAGACATTGTACACGCATAG
TCAGGAACATCGTATGGGTAGTCGACTGATAACTTCGTATAGCATACATTATACGAAGTTATTCTAGACT
GTGCGGTATTTCACACCGCATAGGGTTAATTAAGGCGCGCCAGATCTGTTTAGCTTGCCTCGTCCCCGCC
GGGTCACCCGGCCAGCGACATGGAGGCCCAGAATACCCTCCTTGACAGTCTTGACGTGCGCAGCTCAGGG
GCATGATGTGACTGTC
